Addgene plasmid #211050: pBiT3.1-N_USP21:1-565
Purpose: Mammalian expression of full-length human USP21. N-terminal HiBiT tag.
Depositing lab: Cheryl Arrowsmith. Depositing organization: University of Toronto. Publication: A Target Class Ligandability Evaluation of WD40 Repeat-Containing Proteins. Ackloo S, Li F, Szewczyk M, Seitova A, Loppnau P, Zeng H, Xu J, Ahmad S, Arnautova YA, Baghaie AJ, Beldar S, Bolotokova A, Centrella PA, Chau I, Clark MA, Cuozzo JW, Dehghani-Tafti S, Disch JS, Dong A, Dumas A, Feng JA, Ghiabi P, Gibson E, Gilmer J, Goldman B, Green SR, Guie MA, Guilinger JP, Harms N, Herasymenko O, Houliston S, Hutchinson A, Kearnes S, Keefe AD, Kimani SW, Kramer T, Kutera M, Kwak HA, Lento C, Li Y, Liu J, Loup J, Machado RAC, Mulhern CJ, Perveen S, Righetto GL, Riley P, Shrestha S, Sigel EA, Silva M, Sintchak MD, Slakman BL, Taylor RD, Thompson J, Torng W, Underkoffler C, von Rechenberg M, Walsh RT, Watson I, Wilson DJ, Wolf E, Yadav M, Yazdi AK, Zhang J, Zhang Y, Santhakumar V, Edwards AM, Barsyte-Lovejoy D, Schapira M, Brown PJ, Halabelian L, Arrowsmith CH. J Med Chem. 2025 Jan 23;68(2):1092-1112. doi: 10.1021/acs.jmedchem.4c02010. Epub 2024 Nov 4. PubMed 39495097.
Backbone
  Vector backbone: pBiT3.1-N
  Backbone manufacturer: Promega
  Vector type: Mammalian Expression
  Selectable markers: Neomycin (select with G418)
Growth in bacteria
  Bacterial resistance: Kanamycin, 50 μg/mL
  Growth temperature: 37°C
  Growth strain: DH5alpha
  Copy number: High Copy
Gene/Insert
  Gene/Insert name: USP21:M1-L565
  Species: H. sapiens (human)
  Insert size (bp): 1695
  Mutation: wild type
  Entrez Gene: USP21 (a.k.a. USP16, USP23)
  Promoter: CMV
  Tag / fusion protein: MVSGWRLFKKISGSSGGSSG (N terminal on insert)
  Cloning method: Ligation Independent Cloning
  Sequencing primers: 5′ T7; 3′ TTGCTCAGCGGTGGCAGCAG
Resource information
  A portion of this plasmid was derived from a plasmid made by: Open Biosystems (LIFESEQ2303317)
Terms and licenses: Academic/Nonprofit Terms; Industry Terms: Not Available to Industry
Depositor comments: 5' Cloning Site: Xho1 (not destroyed), 3' Cloning Site: Xba1 (not destroyed).
How to cite: pBiT3.1-N_USP21:1-565 was a gift from Cheryl Arrowsmith (Addgene plasmid # 211050 ; http://n2t.net/addgene:211050 ; RRID:Addgene_211050)
