[The description below was written by a language model from this plasmid's Addgene catalogue record and pLannotate feature annotations shown in this document.]
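Description:
pBiT3.1-N_USP21:1-565 is a mammalian expression plasmid built on Promega's pBiT3.1-N backbone that produces full-length, wild-type human USP21 (residues M1 to L565, a 1,695 bp insert) carrying an N-terminal HiBiT tag joined through a short glycine/serine linker. USP21 is a ubiquitin-specific protease annotated as deubiquitinating histone H2A and also able to remove NEDD8 from conjugates. Transcription is driven by the human cytomegalovirus immediate-early enhancer and promoter, followed by a chimeric β-globin/immunoglobulin intron that typically improves mRNA processing and expression. A T7 promoter just upstream of the coding region serves as a sequencing primer site. An SV40 polyadenylation signal lies downstream of the insert. The insert was introduced by ligation-independent cloning, and the flanking XhoI and XbaI sites are retained.

In bacteria the plasmid replicates from a high-copy ColE1/pUC-type origin and is selected with kanamycin, conferred by the neo (nptII) gene under the bacterial EM7 promoter. A loxP site sits immediately upstream of this cassette. The catalogue lists neomycin/G418 as the mammalian selectable marker, but the feature table shows no eukaryotic promoter directly in front of neo. It instead shows a separate SV40 early promoter driving a blasticidin S deaminase gene with a synthetic poly(A) signal, so blasticidin selection appears to be encoded as well, and the record does not resolve this difference.

HiBiT is a small peptide that complements the LgBiT fragment to reconstitute NanoLuc luciferase activity. The construct therefore suits luminescence-based quantification of USP21 protein levels in cells. The associated publication concerns ligandability assessment of protein targets.
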