Features (pLannotate 1.2.2; 17 found; start..end, strand, type, name):
     24..105     -  polyA_signal   SV40 poly(A) signal: SV40 polyadenylation signal
    128..211     -  CDS            large T antigen (fragment): large T antigen from SV40 (simian virus 40)
    276..641     +  enhancer       CMV enhancer: human cytomegalovirus immediate early enhancer
    643..842     +  promoter       CMV promoter: human cytomegalovirus (CMV) immediate early promoter
    981..1113    +  intron         chimeric intron: chimera between introns from human β-globin and immunoglobulin heavy chain genes
   1157..1175    +  promoter       T7 promoter: promoter for bacteriophage T7 RNA polymerase
   1250..2944    +  CDS            USP21: UBP21_HUMAN - Also known as USP23. Experimental evidence at protein level: Swiss-Prot protein existence level 1. Deubiquitinates histone H2A, a specific tag for epigenetic transcriptional repression, thereby acting as a coactivator. Deubiquitination of histone H2A releaves the repression of di- and trimethylation of histone H3 at 'Lys-4', resulting in regulation of transcriptional initiation. Regulates gene expression via histone H2A deubiquitination (By similarity). Also capable of removing NEDD8 from NEDD8 conjugates but has no effect on Sentrin-1 conjugates (PubMed:10799498). Deubiquitinate
   2975..2993    +  misc_feature   MCS (fragment): pUC18/19 multiple cloning site
   3042..3163    -  polyA_signal   SV40 poly(A) signal: SV40 polyadenylation signal
   3186..3254    -  CDS            large T antigen (fragment): large T antigen from SV40 (simian virus 40)
   3278..3311    +  protein_bind   loxP: Cre-mediated recombination occurs in the 8-bp core sequence (GCATACAT). Cre recombinase
   3321..3368    +  promoter       EM7 promoter: synthetic bacterial promoter&nbsp
   3400..4191    +  CDS            neo: KKA2_KLEPN - Also known as kan, nptII. Experimental evidence at protein level: Swiss-Prot protein existence level 1. Resistance to kanamycin, neomycin, paromomycin, ribostamycin, butirosin and gentamicin B. From Klebsiella pneumoniae.
   4352..4940    -  rep_origin     ori: high-copy-number ColE1/pMB1/pBR322/pUC origin of replication
   5066..5114    -  polyA_signal   poly(A) signal: synthetic polyadenylation signal
   5138..5536    -  CDS            BSD: blasticidin S deaminase; Aspergillus terreus BSD; confers resistance to blasticidin
   5567..5924    -  promoter       SV40 promoter: SV40 enhancer and early promoter
>Addgene plasmid #211050 | pBiT3.1-N_USP21:1-565 | addgene full sequence | sequence record 423382 | Addgene NGS Result
AAGACGCGTTAATTAAGACGTCGGCAGTGAAAAAAATGCTTTATTTGTGAAATTTGTGATGCTATTGCTT
TATTTGTAACCATTATAAGCTGCAATAAACAAGTTAACAACAACAATTGCATTCATTTTATGTTTCAGGT
TCAGGGGGAGGTGTGGGAGGTTTTTTAAAGCAAGTAAAACCTCTACAAATGTGGTATGGCTGATTATGAT
CCGCGGCCGCAATACGTCGACGTTATCAGCTGACTTCGTACGAGAGCCTAGGATTATGGCGCGCCACTAG
TTATTAATAGTAATCAATTACGGGGTCATTAGTTCATAGCCCATATATGGAGTTCCGCGTTACATAACTT
ACGGTAAATGGCCCGCCTGGCTGACCGCCCAACGACCCCCGCCCATTGACGTCAATAATGACGTATGTTC
CCATAGTAACGCCAATAGGGACTTTCCATTGACGTCAATGGGTGGAGTATTTACGGTAAACTGCCCACTT
GGCAGTACATCAAGTGTATCATATGCCAAGTCCGCCCCCTATTGACGTCAATGACGGTAAATGGCCCGCC
TGGCATTATGCCCAGTACATGACCTTACGGGACTTTCCTACTTGGCAGTACATCTACGTATTAGTCATCG
CTATTACCATGGTGATGCGGTTTTGGCAGTACACCAATGGGCGTGGATAGCGGTTTGACTCACGGGGATT
TCCAAGTCTCCACCCCATTGACGTCAATGGGAGTTTGTTTTGGCACCAAAATCAACGGGACTTTCCAAAA
TGTCGTAATAACCCCGCCCCGTTGACGCAAATGGGCGGTAGGCGTGTACGGTGGGAGGTCTATATAAGCA
GAGCTGGTTTAGTGAACCGTCAGATCACTAGAATCTTTATTGCGGTAGTTTATCACAGTTAAATTGCTAA
CGCAGTCAGTGCTTCTGACACAACAGTCTCGAACTTAAGCTGCAGAAGTTGGTCGTGAGGCACTGGGCAG
GTAAGTATCAAGGTTACAAGACAGGTTTAAGGAGACCAATAGAAACTGGGCTTGTCGAGACAGAGAAGAC
TCTTGCGTTTCTGATAGGCACCTATTGGTCTTACTGACATCCACTTTGCCTTTCTCTCCACAGGTGTCCA
CTCCCAGTTCAATTACAGCTCTTAAGGCTAGAGTATTAATACGACTCACTATAGGGGTTAGCGATCGCCA
TGGTGAGCGGCTGGCGGCTGTTCAAGAAGATTAGCGGGAGCTCCGGTGGCTCGAGCGGTATGCCCCAGGC
CTCTGAGCACCGCCTGGGCCGTACCCGAGAGCCACCTGTTAATATCCAGCCCCGAGTGGGATCCAAGCTA
CCATTTGCCCCCAGGGCCCGCAGCAAGGAGCGCAGAAACCCAGCCTCTGGGCCAAACCCCATGTTACGAC
CTCTGCCTCCCCGGCCAGGTCTGCCTGATGAACGGCTCAAGAAACTGGAGCTGGGACGGGGACGGACCTC
AGGCCCTCGTCCCAGAGGCCCCCTTCGAGCAGATCATGGGGTTCCCCTGCCTGGCTCACCACCCCCAACA
GTGGCTTTGCCTCTCCCATCTCGGACCAACTTAGCCCGTTCCAAGTCTGTGAGCAGTGGGGACTTGCGTC
CAATGGGGATTGCCTTGGGAGGGCACCGTGGCACCGGAGAGCTTGGGGCTGCACTGAGCCGCTTGGCCCT
CCGGCCTGAGCCACCCACTTTGAGACGTAGCACTTCTCTCCGCCGCCTAGGGGGCTTTCCTGGACCCCCT
ACCCTGTTCAGCATACGGACAGAGCCCCCTGCTTCCCATGGCTCCTTCCACATGATATCCGCCCGGTCCT
CTGAGCCTTTCTACTCTGATGACAAGATGGCTCATCACACACTCCTTCTGGGCTCTGGTCATGTTGGCCT
TCGAAACCTGGGAAACACGTGCTTCCTGAATGCTGTGCTGCAGTGTCTGAGCAGCACTCGACCTCTTCGG
GACTTCTGTCTGAGAAGGGACTTCCGGCAAGAGGTGCCTGGAGGAGGCCGAGCCCAAGAGCTCACTGAAG
CCTTTGCAGATGTGATTGGTGCCCTCTGGCACCCTGACTCCTGCGAAGCTGTGAATCCTACTCGATTCCG
AGCTGTCTTCCAGAAATATGTTCCCTCCTTCTCTGGATACAGCCAGCAGGATGCCCAAGAGTTCCTGAAG
CTCCTCATGGAGCGGCTACACCTTGAAATCAACCGCCGAGGCCGCCGGGCTCCACCGATACTTGCCAATG
GTCCAGTTCCCTCTCCACCCCGCCGAGGAGGGGCTCTGCTAGAAGAACCTGAGTTAAGTGATGATGACCG
AGCCAACCTAATGTGGAAACGTTACCTGGAGCGAGAGGACAGCAAGATTGTGGACCTGTTTGTGGGCCAG
TTGAAAAGTTGTCTCAAGTGCCAGGCCTGTGGGTATCGCTCCACGACCTTCGAGGTTTTTTGTGACCTGT
CCCTGCCCATCCCCAAGAAAGGATTTGCTGGGGGCAAGGTGTCTCTGCGGGATTGTTTCAACCTTTTCAC
TAAGGAAGAAGAGCTAGAGTCGGAGAATGCCCCAGTGTGTGACCGATGTCGGCAGAAAACTCGAAGTACC
AAAAAGTTGACAGTACAAAGATTCCCTCGAATCCTCGTGCTCCATCTGAATCGATTTTCTGCCTCCCGAG
GCTCCATCAAAAAAAGTTCAGTAGGTGTAGACTTTCCACTGCAGCGACTGAGCCTAGGGGACTTTGCCAG
TGACAAAGCCGGAAGTCCTGTATACCAGCTGTATGCCCTTTGCAACCACTCAGGCAGCGTCCACTATGGC
CACTACACAGCCCTGTGCCGGTGCCAGACTGGTTGGCATGTCTACAATGACTCTCGTGTCTCCCCTGTCA
GTGAAAACCAGGTGGCATCCAGCGAGGGCTACGTGCTGTTCTACCAACTGATGCAGGAGCCACCCCGGTG
CCTGTAATCTAGAGGTCAAGCTTCGGGGGTTTAAACCTGCAGGCATGCAAGCTGATTTGGCTGCTGCCAC
CGCTGAGCAAGGCCGCTTCGAGCAGACATGATAAGATACATTGATGAGTTTGGACAAACCACAACTAGAA
TGCAGTGAAAAAAATGCTTTATTTGTGAAATTTGTGATGCTATTGCTTTATTTGTAACCATTATAAGCTG
CAATAAACAAGTTAACAACAACAATTGCATTCATTTTATGTTTCAGGTTCAGGGGGAGATGTGGGAGGTT
TTTTTAAGCAAGTAAAACCTCTACAAATGTGGTAAAATCTTAATTAAGACTTCTAATATAACTTCGTATA
GCATACATTATACGAAGTTATGGTTCCACTGTTGACAATTAATCATCGGCATAGTATATCGGCATAGTAT
AATACGACAAGGTGAGGAACTAAACCCAGGAGGCAGATCATGATTGAACAAGATGGATTGCACGCAGGTT
CTCCGGCCGCTTGGGTGGAGAGGCTATTCGGCTATGACTGGGCACAACAGACAATCGGCTGCTCTGATGC
CGCCGTGTTCCGGCTGTCAGCGCAGGGGCGCCCGGTTCTTTTTGTCAAGACCGACCTGTCCGGTGCCCTG
AATGAACTGCAGGACGAGGCAGCGCGGCTATCGTGGCTGGCCACGACGGGCGTTCCTTGCGCAGCTGTGC
TCGACGTTGTCACTGAAGCGGGAAGGGACTGGCTGCTATTGGGCGAAGTGCCGGGGCAGGATCTCCTGTC
ATCTCACCTTGCTCCTGCCGAGAAAGTATCCATCATGGCTGATGCAATGCGGCGGCTGCATACGCTTGAT
CCGGCTACCTGCCCATTCGACCACCAAGCGAAACATCGCATCGAGCGAGCACGTACTCGGATGGAAGCCG
GTCTTGTCGATCAGGATGATCTGGACGAAGAGCATCAGGGGCTCGCGCCAGCCGAACTGTTCGCCAGGCT
CAAGGCGCGCATGCCCGACGGCGAGGATCTCGTCGTGACCCATGGCGATGCCTGCTTGCCGAATATCATG
GTGGAAAATGGCCGCTTTTCTGGATTCATCGACTGTGGCCGGCTGGGTGTGGCGGACCGCTATCAGGACA
TAGCGTTGGCTACCCGTGATATTGCTGAAGAGCTTGGCGGCGAATGGGCTGACCGCTTCCTCGTGCTTTA
CGGTATCGCCGCTCCCGATTCGCAGCGCATCGCCTTCTATCGCCTTCTTGACGAGTTCTTCTGATTCGAA
ATGACCGACCAAGCGACGCCCAACCGGTATCAGCTCACTCAAAGGCGGTAATACGGTTATCCACAGAATC
AGGGGATAACGCAGGAAAGAACATGTGAGCAAAAGGCCAGCAAAAGGCCAGGAACCGTAAAAAGGCCGCG
TTGCTGGCGTTTTTCCATAGGCTCCGCCCCCCTGACGAGCATCACAAAAATCGACGCTCAAGTCAGAGGT
GGCGAAACCCGACAGGACTATAAAGATACCAGGCGTTTCCCCCTGGAAGCTCCCTCGTGCGCTCTCCTGT
TCCGACCCTGCCGCTTACCGGATACCTGTCCGCCTTTCTCCCTTCGGGAAGCGTGGCGCTTTCTCATAGC
TCACGCTGTAGGTATCTCAGTTCGGTGTAGGTCGTTCGCTCCAAGCTGGGCTGTGTGCACGAACCCCCCG
TTCAGCCCGACCGCTGCGCCTTATCCGGTAACTATCGTCTTGAGTCCAACCCGGTAAGACACGACTTATC
GCCACTGGCAGCAGCCACTGGTAACAGGATTAGCAGAGCGAGGTATGTAGGCGGTGCTACAGAGTTCTTG
AAGTGGTGGCCTAACTACGGCTACACTAGAAGGACAGTATTTGGTATCTGCGCTCTGCTGAAGCCAGTTA
CCTTCGGAAAAAGAGTTGGTAGCTCTTGATCCGGCAAACAAACCACCGCTGGTAGCGGTGGTTTTTTTGT
TTGCAAGCAGCAGATTACGCGCAGAAAAAAAGGATTTCAAGAAGATCCTTTGATCTTTTCTACGGGGTCT
GACGCTCAGTGGAACGAAAACTCACGTTAAGGGATTTTGGTCATGAGATTATCAAAAAGGATCTTCACCT
AGATCCTTTTATAGTCCGGAATCGTCACACAAAAAACCAACACACAGATGTAATGAAAATAAAGATATTT
TATTGCGGCCATCGTGATGGCTAGAGTTTAGCCCTCCCACACATAACCAGAGGGCAGCAATTCACGAATC
CCAACTGCCGTCGGCTGTCCATCACTGTCCTTCACTATGGCTTTGATCCCAGGATGCAGATCGAGAAGCA
CCTGTCGGCACCGTCCGCAGGGGCTCAAGATGCCCCTGTTCTCATTTCCGATCGCGACGATACAAGTCAG
GTTGCCAGCTGCCGCAGCAGCAGCAGTGCCCAGCACCACGAGTTCTGCACAAGGTCCCCCAGTAAAATGA
TATACATTGACACCAGTGAAGATGCGGCCGTCGCTAGAGAGAGCTGCGCTGGCGACGCTGTAGTCTTCAG
AGATGGGGATGCTGTTGATTGTAGCCGTTGCTCTTTCAATGAGGGTGGATTCTTCTTGAGACAAAGGCTT
GGCCATGGTGGCGCTAGTGTCAGAAGAATCGAGCTTTTTGCAAAAGCCTAGGCCTCCAAAAAAGCCTCCT
CACTACTTCTGGAATAGCTCAGAGGCCGAGGCGGCCTCGGCCTCTGCATAAATAAAAAAAATTAGTCAGC
CATGGGGCGGAGAATGGGCGGAACTGGGCGGAGTTAGGGGCGGGATGGGCGGAGTTAGGGGCGGGACTAT
GGTTGCTGACTAATTGAGATGCATGCTTTGCATACTTCTGCCTGCTGGGGAGCCTGGGGACTTTCCACAC
CTGGTTGCTGACTAATTGAGATGCATGCTTTGCATACTTCTGCCTGCTGGGGAGCCTGGGGACTTTCCAC
ACCCTAACTGACACACATTCCACAGCTGGTTCTTTCCGCCTCAGAAGGTACCTAACCAAGTTCCTCTTTC
AGAGGTTATTTCAGGCCATGGTGCTGCGC
