>Addgene plasmid #211050 | pBiT3.1-N_USP21:1-565 | depositor partial sequence | sequence record 411580 | Insert sequence
ATGCCCCAGGCCTCTGAGCACCGCCTGGGCCGTACCCGAGAGCCACCTGTTAATATCCAGCCCCGAGTGG
GATCCAAGCTACCATTTGCCCCCAGGGCCCGCAGCAAGGAGCGCAGAAACCCAGCCTCTGGGCCAAACCC
CATGTTACGACCTCTGCCTCCCCGGCCAGGTCTGCCTGATGAACGGCTCAAGAAACTGGAGCTGGGACGG
GGACGGACCTCAGGCCCTCGTCCCAGAGGCCCCCTTCGAGCAGATCATGGGGTTCCCCTGCCTGGCTCAC
CACCCCCAACAGTGGCTTTGCCTCTCCCATCTCGGACCAACTTAGCCCGTTCCAAGTCTGTGAGCAGTGG
GGACTTGCGTCCAATGGGGATTGCCTTGGGAGGGCACCGTGGCACCGGAGAGCTTGGGGCTGCACTGAGC
CGCTTGGCCCTCCGGCCTGAGCCACCCACTTTGAGACGTAGCACTTCTCTCCGCCGCCTAGGGGGCTTTC
CTGGACCCCCTACCCTGTTCAGCATACGGACAGAGCCCCCTGCTTCCCATGGCTCCTTCCACATGATATC
CGCCCGGTCCTCTGAGCCTTTCTACTCTGATGACAAGATGGCTCATCACACACTCCTTCTGGGCTCTGGT
CATGTTGGCCTTCGAAACCTGGGAAACACGTGCTTCCTGAATGCTGTGCTGCAGTGTCTGAGCAGCACTC
GACCTCTTCGGGACTTCTGTCTGAGAAGGGACTTCCGGCAAGAGGTGCCTGGAGGAGGCCGAGCCCAAGA
GCTCACTGAAGCCTTTGCAGATGTGATTGGTGCCCTCTGGCACCCTGACTCCTGCGAAGCTGTGAATCCT
ACTCGATTCCGAGCTGTCTTCCAGAAATATGTTCCCTCCTTCTCTGGATACAGCCAGCAGGATGCCCAAG
AGTTCCTGAAGCTCCTCATGGAGCGGCTACACCTTGAAATCAACCGCCGAGGCCGCCGGGCTCCACCGAT
ACTTGCCAATGGTCCAGTTCCCTCTCCACCCCGCCGAGGAGGGGCTCTGCTAGAAGAACCTGAGTTAAGT
GATGATGACCGAGCCAACCTAATGTGGAAACGTTACCTGGAGCGAGAGGACAGCAAGATTGTGGACCTGT
TTGTGGGCCAGTTGAAAAGTTGTCTCAAGTGCCAGGCCTGTGGGTATCGCTCCACGACCTTCGAGGTTTT
TTGTGACCTGTCCCTGCCCATCCCCAAGAAAGGATTTGCTGGGGGCAAGGTGTCTCTGCGGGATTGTTTC
AACCTTTTCACTAAGGAAGAAGAGCTAGAGTCGGAGAATGCCCCAGTGTGTGACCGATGTCGGCAGAAAA
CTCGAAGTACCAAAAAGTTGACAGTACAAAGATTCCCTCGAATCCTCGTGCTCCATCTGAATCGATTTTC
TGCCTCCCGAGGCTCCATCAAAAAAAGTTCAGTAGGTGTAGACTTTCCACTGCAGCGACTGAGCCTAGGG
GACTTTGCCAGTGACAAAGCCGGAAGTCCTGTATACCAGCTGTATGCCCTTTGCAACCACTCAGGCAGCG
TCCACTATGGCCACTACACAGCCCTGTGCCGGTGCCAGACTGGTTGGCATGTCTACAATGACTCTCGTGT
CTCCCCTGTCAGTGAAAACCAGGTGGCATCCAGCGAGGGCTACGTGCTGTTCTACCAACTGATGCAGGAG
CCACCCCGGTGCCTG
